Addgene plasmid #225136: R2pH-LAMPx3ALFA
Purpose: R2pH-LAMP1-labelled lysosomes with 3xLFA
Depositing lab: Massimiliano Stagi. Publication: RpH-ILV: Probe for lysosomal pH and acute LLOMe-induced membrane permeabilization in cell lines and Drosophila. Cheetham-Wilkinson IJ, Sivalingam B, Flitton C, Flottmann F, Vehling L, Drechsler M, Stojchevska M, Raimondi A, Paululat A, Frohlich F, Swan LE, Stagi M. Sci Adv. 2025 Jan 3;11(1):eadr7325. doi: 10.1126/sciadv.adr7325. Epub 2025 Jan 3. PubMed 39752501.
Backbone
  Vector backbone: pCAG
  Vector type: Mammalian Expression
Growth in bacteria
  Bacterial resistance: Ampicillin, 100 μg/mL
  Growth temperature: 37°C
  Growth strain: DH5alpha
  Copy number: High Copy
Gene/Insert
  Gene/Insert name: Lamp1
  Species: M. musculus (mouse)
  Entrez Gene: Lamp1 (a.k.a. CD107a, LGP-120, LGP-A, Lamp-1, P2B, Perk)
Terms and licenses: Academic/Nonprofit Terms; Industry Terms: Not Available to Industry
How to cite: R2pH-LAMPx3ALFA was a gift from Massimiliano Stagi (Addgene plasmid # 225136 ; http://n2t.net/addgene:225136 ; RRID:Addgene_225136)
