[The description below was written by a language model from this plasmid's Addgene catalogue record and pLannotate feature annotations shown in this document.]
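Description:
R2pH-LAMPx3ALFA is a mammalian expression plasmid built on a pCAG backbone that encodes a ratiometric lysosomal pH probe anchored to mouse Lamp1. It is maintained in E. coli as a high-copy plasmid through a ColE1/pUC-type origin and selected with ampicillin via the AmpR (β-lactamase) gene and its native promoter. The backbone also carries remnants of the lac promoter/operator region, an SV40 origin of replication and an SV40 poly(A) signal; no mammalian selection marker is annotated, so the plasmid appears suited to transient transfection.

Expression is driven by the CAG arrangement: the CMV immediate-early enhancer, the chicken β-actin promoter and a chimeric β-actin/β-globin intron, giving strong constitutive transcription in most mammalian cell types, terminated by the rabbit β-globin poly(A) signal. The short HBB fragments flagged on either side of the insert are most likely β-globin exon remnants of the pCAG cassette rather than intended coding parts. The annotated reading frames run in order as two tandem copies of mCherry, superecliptic pHluorin and then Lamp1. mCherry is relatively acid-insensitive, whereas superecliptic pHluorin is quenched at low pH, so the green-to-red ratio reports the pH surrounding the probe, while Lamp1 targets the fusion to lysosomes. The name and stated purpose indicate a triple ALFA epitope tag; it is not annotated in the feature table, although an unannotated stretch lies between the end of Lamp1 and the downstream globin sequence. Any signal peptide preceding the fluorescent proteins is likewise not annotated. The associated work concerns probes for lysosomal pH and membrane permeabilization, consistent with use in live-cell imaging of labelled lysosomes.
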