Features (pLannotate 1.2.2; 21 found; start..end, strand, type, name):
      1..380     +  enhancer       CMV enhancer: human cytomegalovirus immediate early enhancer
    382..664     +  promoter       chicken β-actin promoter: No description available
    665..1681    +  intron         chimeric intron: chimera between introns from chicken β-actin and rabbit β-globin
   1685..1798    +  CDS            HBB (fragment): HBB_COLGU - Experimental evidence at transcript level: Swiss-Prot protein existence level 2. Involved in oxygen transport from the lung to the various peripheral tissues. From Colobus guereza (Mantled guereza) (Eastern black-and-white colobus monkey).
   1820..2527    +  CDS            mCherry: mCherry is a basic (constitutively fluorescent) red fluorescent protein published in 2004, derived from Discosoma sp.. It is reported to be a very rapidly-maturing monomer with low acid sensitivity.
   2540..3247    +  CDS            mCherry: mCherry is a basic (constitutively fluorescent) red fluorescent protein published in 2004, derived from Discosoma sp.. It is reported to be a very rapidly-maturing monomer with low acid sensitivity.
   3293..4006    +  CDS            superecliptic pHluorin: pH-sensitive mutant of green fluorescent protein (Ng et al., 2002) excited strongly by blue light at neutral pH but minimally fluorescent at acidic pH
   4022..5182    +  CDS            Lamp1: LAMP1_MOUSE - Also known as Lamp-1. Experimental evidence at protein level: Swiss-Prot protein existence level 1. Presents carbohydrate ligands to selectins. Also implicated in tumor cell metastasis. From Mus musculus (Mouse).
   5378..5455    +  CDS            HBB (fragment): HBB_PONPY - Experimental evidence at transcript level: Swiss-Prot protein existence level 2. Involved in oxygen transport from the lung to the various peripheral tissues. From Pongo pygmaeus (Bornean orangutan).
   5526..5581    +  polyA_signal   β-globin poly(A) signal: rabbit β-globin polyadenylation signal (Gil and Proudfoot, 1987)
   5966..5982    -  protein_bind   lac operator: The lac repressor binds to the lac operator to inhibit transcription in E. coli. This inhibition can be relieved by adding lactose or isopropyl-β-D-thiogalactopyranoside (IPTG). lac repressor encoded by lacI
   5990..6020    -  promoter       lac promoter: promoter for the E. coli lac operon
   6035..6056    -  protein_bind   CAP binding site: CAP binding activates transcription in the presence of cAMP. E. coli catabolite activator protein
   6069..6108    -  CDS            lacI (fragment): lac repressor; lacI; The lac repressor binds to the lac operator to inhibit transcription in E. coli. This inhibition can be relieved by adding lactose or isopropyl-β-D-thiogalactopyranoside (IPTG).
   6115..6137    +  promoter       SV40 promoter (fragment): SV40 enhancer and early promoter
   6161..6296    +  rep_origin     SV40 ori: SV40 origin of replication
   6316..6450    +  polyA_signal   SV40 poly(A) signal: SV40 polyadenylation signal
   6452..6506    -  CDS            lacI (fragment): lac repressor; lacI; The lac repressor binds to the lac operator to inhibit transcription in E. coli. This inhibition can be relieved by adding lactose or isopropyl-β-D-thiogalactopyranoside (IPTG).
   6689..7277    -  rep_origin     ori: high-copy-number ColE1/pMB1/pBR322/pUC origin of replication
   7448..8308    -  CDS            AmpR: β-lactamase; bla; confers resistance to ampicillin, carbenicillin, and related antibiotics
   8309..8413    -  promoter       AmpR promoter: bla
>Addgene plasmid #225136 | R2pH-LAMPx3ALFA | addgene full sequence | sequence record 453878 | Addgene Long Read Sequencing Result
GACATTGATTATTGACTAGTTATTAATAGTAATCAATTACGGGGTCATTAGTTCATAGCCCATATATGGA
GTTCCGCGTTACATAACTTACGGTAAATGGCCCGCCTGGCTGACCGCCCAACGACCCCCGCCCATTGACG
TCAATAATGACGTATGTTCCCATAGTAACGCCAATAGGGACTTTCCATTGACGTCAATGGGTGGAGTATT
TACGGTAAACTGCCCACTTGGCAGTACATCAAGTGTATCATATGCCAAGTACGCCCCCTATTGACGTCAA
TGACGGTAAATGGCCCGCCTGGCATTATGCCCAGTACATGACCTTATGGGACTTTCCTACTTGGCAGTAC
ATCTACGTATTAGTCATCGCTATTACCATGGTCGAGGTGAGCCCCACGTTCTGCTTCACTCTCCCCATCT
CCCCCCCCCTCCCCACCCCCAATTTTGTATTTATTTATTTTTTAATTATTTTGTGCAGCGATGGGGGCGG
GGGGGGGGGGGGGGGGGGCGCGCGCCAGGCGGGGCGGGGCGGGGCGAGGGGCGGGGCGGGGCGAGGCGGA
GAGGTGCGGCGGCAGCCAATCAGAGCGGCGCGCTCCGAAAGTTTCCTTTTATGGCGAGGCGGCGGCGGCG
GCGGCCCTATAAAAAGCGAAGCGCGCGGCGGGCGGGAGTCGCTGCGCGCTGCCTTCGCCCCGTGCCCCGC
TCCGCCGCCGCCTCGCGCCGCCCGCCCCGGCTCTGACTGACCGCGTTACTCCCACAGGTGAGCGGGCGGG
ACGGCCCTTCTCCTCCGGGCTGTAATTAGCGCTTGGTTTAATGACGGCTTGTTTCTTTTCTGTGGCTGCG
TGAAAGCCTTGAGGGGCTCCGGGAGGGCCCTTTGTGCGGGGGGAGCGGCTCGGGGGGTGCGTGCGTGTGT
GTGTGCGTGGGGAGCGCCGCGTGCGGCTCCGCGCTGCCCGGCGGCTGTGAGCGCTGCGGGCGCGGCGCGG
GGCTTTGTGCGCTCCGCAGTGTGCGCGAGGGGAGCGCGGCCGGGGGCGGTGCCCCGCGGTGCGGGGGGGG
CTGCGAGGGGAACAAAGGCTGCGTGCGGGGTGTGTGCGTGGGGGGGTGAGCAGGGGGTGTGGGCGCGTCG
GTCGGGCTGCAACCCCCCCTGCACCCCCCTCCCCGAGTTGCTGAGCACGGCCCGGCTTCGGGTGCGGGGC
TCCGTACGGGGCGTGGCGCGGGGCTCGCCGTGCCGGGCGGGGGGTGGCGGCAGGTGGGGGTGCCGGGCGG
GGCGGGGCCGCCTCGGGCCGGGGAGGGCTCGGGGGAGGGGCGCGGCGGCCCCCGGAGCGCCGGCGGCTGT
CGAGGCGCGGCGAGCCGCAGCCATTGCCTTTTATGGTAATCGTGCGAGAGGGCGCAGGGACTTCCTTTGT
CCCAAATCTGTGCGGAGCCGAAATCTGGGAGGCGCCGCCGCACCCCCTCTAGCGGGCGCGGGGCGAAGCG
GTGCGGCGCCGGCAGGAAGGAAATGGGCGGGGAGGGCCTTCGTGCGTCGCCGCGCCGCCGTCCCCTTCTC
CCTCTCCAGCCTCGGGGCTGTCCGCGGGGGGACGGCTGCCTTCGGGGGGGACGGGGCAGGGCGGGGTTCG
GCTTCTGGCGTGTGACCGGCGGCTCTAGAGCCTCTGCTAACCATGTTCATGCCTTCTTCTTTTTCCTACA
GCTCCTGGGCAACGTGCTGGTTATTGTGCTGTCTCATCATTTTGGCAAAGAATTCACCATGGCGGCCCCC
GGCGCCCGGCGGCCGCTGCTCCTGCTGCTGCTGGCAGGCCTTGCACATGGCGCCTCAGCAGCTAGCGGTA
TGGTGAGCAAGGGCGAGGAGGATAACATGGCCATCATCAAGGAGTTCATGCGCTTCAAGGTGCACATGGA
GGGCTCCGTGAACGGCCACGAGTTCGAGATCGAGGGCGAGGGCGAGGGCCGCCCCTACGAGGGCACCCAG
ACCGCCAAGCTGAAGGTGACCAAGGGTGGCCCCCTGCCCTTCGCCTGGGACATCCTGTCCCCTCAGTTCA
TGTACGGCTCCAAGGCCTACGTGAAGCACCCCGCCGACATCCCCGACTACTTGAAGCTGTCCTTCCCCGA
GGGCTTCAAGTGGGAGCGCGTGATGAACTTCGAGGACGGCGGCGTGGTGACCGTGACCCAGGACTCCTCC
CTGCAGGACGGCGAGTTCATCTACAAGGTGAAGCTGCGCGGCACCAACTTCCCCTCCGACGGCCCCGTAA
TGCAGAAGAAGACCATGGGCTGGGAGGCCTCCTCCGAGCGGATGTACCCCGAGGACGGCGCCCTGAAGGG
CGAGATCAAGCAGAGGCTGAAGCTGAAGGACGGCGGCCACTACGACGCTGAGGTCAAGACCACCTACAAG
GCCAAGAAGCCCGTGCAGCTGCCCGGCGCCTACAACGTCAACATCAAGTTGGACATCACCTCCCACAACG
AGGACTACACCATCGTGGAACAGTACGAACGCGCCGAGGGCCGCCACTCCACCGGCGGCATGGACGAGCT
GTACAAGGGAGCTAGCGGTATGGTGAGCAAGGGCGAGGAGGATAACATGGCCATCATCAAGGAGTTCATG
CGCTTCAAGGTGCACATGGAGGGCTCCGTGAACGGCCACGAGTTCGAGATCGAGGGCGAGGGCGAGGGCC
GCCCCTACGAGGGCACCCAGACCGCCAAGCTGAAGGTGACCAAGGGTGGCCCCCTGCCCTTCGCCTGGGA
CATCCTGTCCCCTCAGTTCATGTACGGCTCCAAGGCCTACGTGAAGCACCCCGCCGACATCCCCGACTAC
TTGAAGCTGTCCTTCCCCGAGGGCTTCAAGTGGGAGCGCGTGATGAACTTCGAGGACGGCGGCGTGGTGA
CCGTGACCCAGGACTCCTCCCTGCAGGACGGCGAGTTCATCTACAAGGTGAAGCTGCGCGGCACCAACTT
CCCCTCCGACGGCCCCGTAATGCAGAAGAAGACCATGGGCTGGGAGGCCTCCTCCGAGCGGATGTACCCC
GAGGACGGCGCCCTGAAGGGCGAGATCAAGCAGAGGCTGAAGCTGAAGGACGGCGGCCACTACGACGCTG
AGGTCAAGACCACCTACAAGGCCAAGAAGCCCGTGCAGCTGCCCGGCGCCTACAACGTCAACATCAAGTT
GGACATCACCTCCCACAACGAGGACTACACCATCGTGGAACAGTACGAACGCGCCGAGGGCCGCCACTCC
ACCGGCGGCATGGACGAGCTGTACAAGGGAGCTAGCGGGGGGCCCGGGATGGAGAATCTGTATTTCCAGG
GGATGAGTAAAGGAGAAGAACTTTTCACTGGAGTTGTCCCAATTCTTGTTGAATTAGATGGTGATGTTAA
TGGGCACAAATTTTCTGTCAGTGGAGAGGGTGAAGGTGATGCAACATACGGAAAACTTACCCTTAAATTT
ATTTGCACTACTGGAAAACTACCTGTTCCTTGGCCAACACTTGTCACTACTTTAACTTATGGCGTTCAAT
GCTTTTCAAGATACCCAGATCATATGAAACGGCATGACTTTTTCAAGAGTGCCATGCCCGAAGGTTATGT
ACAGGAAAGAACTATATTTTTCAAAGATGACGGGAACTACAAGACACGTGCTGAAGTCAAGTTTGAAGGT
GATACCCTTGTTAATAGAATCGAGTTAAAAGGTATTGATTTTAAAGAAGATGGAAACATTCTTGGACACA
AATTGGAATACAACTATAACGATCACCAGGTGTACATCATGGCAGACAAACAAAAGAATGGAATCAAAGC
TAACTTCAAAATTAGACACAACATTGAAGATGGAGGCGTTCAACTAGCAGACCATTATCAACAAAATACT
CCAATTGGCGATGGGCCCGTCCTTTTACCAGACAACCATTACCTGTTTACAACTTCTACTCTTTCGAAAG
ATCCCAACGAAAAGAGAGACCACATGGTCCTTCTTGAGTTTGTAACAGCTGCTGGGATTACACATGGCAT
GGATGAACTATACAAAGAGAATCTGTATTTCCAGGGGCCCGGGGGGCTCTTTGAGGTGAAAAACAATGGC
ACAACGTGTATAATGGCCAGCTTCTCTGCCTCCTTTCTGACCACCTACGAGACTGCGAATGGTTCTCAGA
TCGTGAACATTTCCCTGCCAGCCTCTGCAGAAGTACTGAAAAATGGCAGTTCTTGTGGTAAAGAAAATGT
TTCTGACCCCAGCCTCACAATTACTTTTGGAAGAGGATATTTACTGACACTCAACTTCACAAAAAATACA
ACACGTTACAGTGTCCAGCATATGTATTTTACATATAACTTGTCAGATACAGAACATTTTCCCAATGCCA
TCAGCAAAGAGATCTACACCATGGATTCCACAACTGACATCAAGGCAGACATCAACAAAGCATACCGGTG
TGTCAGTGATATCCGGGTCTACATGAAGAATGTGACCGTTGTGCTCCGGGATGCCACTATCCAGGCCTAC
CTGTCGAGTGGCAACTTCAGCAAGGAAGAGACACACTGCACACAGGATGGACCTTCCCCAACCACTGGGC
CACCCAGCCCCTCACCACCACTTGTGCCCACAAACCCCACTGTATCCAAGTACAATGTTACTGGTAACAA
CGGAACCTGCCTGCTGGCCTCTATGGCACTGCAACTGAATATCACCTACCTGAAAAAGGACAACAAGACG
GTGACCAGAGCGTTCAACATCAGCCCAAATGACACATCTAGTGGGAGTTGCGGTATCAACTTGGTGACCC
TGAAAGTGGAGAACAAGAACAGAGCCCTGGAATTGCAGTTTGGGATGAATGCCAGCTCTAGCCTGTTTTT
CCTGCAAGGAGTGCGCTTGAATATGACTCTTCCTGATGCCCTAGTGCCCACATTCAGCATCTCCAACCAT
TCACTGAAAGCTCTTCAGGCCACTGTGGGAAACTCATACAAGTGCAACACTGAGGAACACATCTTTGTCA
GCAAGATGCTCTCCCTCAATGTCTTCAGTGTGCAGGTCCAGGCTTTCAAGGTGGACAGTGACAGGTTTGG
GTCTGTGGAAGAGTGTGTTCAGGATGGTAACAACATGTTGATCCCCATTGCTGTGGGCGGTGCCCTGGCA
GGGCTGGTCCTCATCGTCCTCATTGCCTACCTCATTGGCAGGAAGAGGAGTCACGCCGGCTATCAGACCA
TCTTGGAGGTTCTGTTTCAAGGGCCTGATATCGGGGGAGGTTCAAGACTCGAAGAAGAGTTGAGGCGACG
GCTTACGGAGGATATCGGTGGTGGATCCCGACTGGAAGAGGAGCTCAGGAGAAGGTTGACTGAGGATATC
GGAGGGGGTTCTCGGCTTGAAGAAGAACTTCGCCGACGCCTCACGGAAGATATCTAGGAATTCACTCCTC
AGGTGCAGGCTGCCTATCAGAAGGTGGTGGCTGGTGTGGCCAATGCCCTGGCTCACAAATACCACTGAGA
TCTTTTTCCCTCTGCCAAAAATTATGGGGACATCATGAAGCCCCTTGAGCATCTGACTTCTGGCTAATAA
AGGAAATTTATTTTCATTGCAATAGTGTGTTGGAATTTTTTGTGTCTCTCACTCGGAAGGACATATGGGA
GGGCAAATCATTTAAAACATCAGAATGAGTATTTGGTTTAGAGTTTGGCAACATATGCCCATATGCTGGC
TGCCATGAACAAAGGTTGGCTATAAAGAGGTCATCAGTATATGAAACAGCCCCCTGCTGTCCATTCCTTA
TTCCATAGAAAAGCCTTGACTTGAGGTTAGATTTTTTTTATATTTTGTTTTGTGTTATTTTTTTCTTTAA
CATCCCTAAAATTTTCCTTACATGTTTTACTAGCCAGATTTTTCCTCCTCTCCTGACTACTCCCAGTCAT
AGCTGTCCCTCTTCTCTTATGGAGATCCCTCGACCTGCAGCCCAAGCTTGGCGTAATCATGGTCATAGCT
GTTTCCTGTGTGAAATTGTTATCCGCTCACAATTCCACACAACATACGAGCCGGAAGCATAAAGTGTAAA
GCCTGGGGTGCCTAATGAGTGAGCTAACTCACATTAATTGCGTTGCGCTCACTGCCCGCTTTCCAGTCGG
GAAACCTGTCGTGCCAGCGGATCCGCATCTCAATTAGTCAGCAACCATAGTCCCGCCCCTAACTCCGCCC
ATCCCGCCCCTAACTCCGCCCAGTTCCGCCCATTCTCCGCCCCATGGCTGACTAATTTTTTTTATTTATG
CAGAGGCCGAGGCCGCCTCGGCCTCTGAGCTATTCCAGAAGTAGTGAGGAGGCTTTTTTGGAGGCCTAGG
CTTTTGCAAAAAGCTAACTTGTTTATTGCAGCTTATAATGGTTACAAATAAAGCAATAGCATCACAAATT
TCACAAATAAAGCATTTTTTTCACTGCATTCTAGTTGTGGTTTGTCCAAACTCATCAATGTATCTTATCA
TGTCTGGATCCGCTGCATTAATGAATCGGCCAACGCGCGGGGAGAGGCGGTTTGCGTATTGGGCGCTCTT
CCGCTTCCTCGCTCACTGACTCGCTGCGCTCGGTCGTTCGGCTGCGGCGAGCGGTATCAGCTCACTCAAA
GGCGGTAATACGGTTATCCACAGAATCAGGGGATAACGCAGGAAAGAACATGTGAGCAAAAGGCCAGCAA
AAGGCCAGGAACCGTAAAAAGGCCGCGTTGCTGGCGTTTTTCCATAGGCTCCGCCCCCCTGACGAGCATC
ACAAAAATCGACGCTCAAGTCAGAGGTGGCGAAACCCGACAGGACTATAAAGATACCAGGCGTTTCCCCC
TGGAAGCTCCCTCGTGCGCTCTCCTGTTCCGACCCTGCCGCTTACCGGATACCTGTCCGCCTTTCTCCCT
TCGGGAAGCGTGGCGCTTTCTCATAGCTCACGCTGTAGGTATCTCAGTTCGGTGTAGGTCGTTCGCTCCA
AGCTGGGCTGTGTGCACGAACCCCCCGTTCAGCCCGACCGCTGCGCCTTATCCGGTAACTATCGTCTTGA
GTCCAACCCGGTAAGACACGACTTATCGCCACTGGCAGCAGCCACTGGTAACAGGATTAGCAGAGCGAGG
TATGTAGGCGGTGCTACAGAGTTCTTGAAGTGGTGGCCTAACTACGGCTACACTAGAAGAACAGTATTTG
GTATCTGCGCTCTGCTGAAGCCAGTTACCTTCGGAAAAAGAGTTGGTAGCTCTTGATCCGGCAAACAAAC
CACCGCTGGTAGCGGTGGTTTTTTTGTTTGCAAGCAGCAGATTACGCGCAGAAAAAAAGGATCTCAAGAA
GATCCTTTGATCTTTTCTACGGGGTCTGACGCTCAGTGGAACGAAAACTCACGTTAAGGGATTTTGGTCA
TGAGATTATCAAAAAGGATCTTCACCTAGATCCTTTTAAATTAAAAATGAAGTTTTAAATCAATCTAAAG
TATATATGAGTAAACTTGGTCTGACAGTTACCAATGCTTAATCAGTGAGGCACCTATCTCAGCGATCTGT
CTATTTCGTTCATCCATAGTTGCCTGACTCCCCGTCGTGTAGATAACTACGATACGGGAGGGCTTACCAT
CTGGCCCCAGTGCTGCAATGATACCGCGAGACCCACGCTCACCGGCTCCAGATTTATCAGCAATAAACCA
GCCAGCCGGAAGGGCCGAGCGCAGAAGTGGTCCTGCAACTTTATCCGCCTCCATCCAGTCTATTAATTGT
TGCCGGGAAGCTAGAGTAAGTAGTTCGCCAGTTAATAGTTTGCGCAACGTTGTTGCCATTGCTACAGGCA
TCGTGGTGTCACGCTCGTCGTTTGGTATGGCTTCATTCAGCTCCGGTTCCCAACGATCAAGGCGAGTTAC
ATGATCCCCCATGTTGTGCAAAAAAGCGGTTAGCTCCTTCGGTCCTCCGATCGTTGTCAGAAGTAAGTTG
GCCGCAGTGTTATCACTCATGGTTATGGCAGCACTGCATAATTCTCTTACTGTCATGCCATCCGTAAGAT
GCTTTTCTGTGACTGGTGAGTACTCAACCAAGTCATTCTGAGAATAGTGTATGCGGCGACCGAGTTGCTC
TTGCCCGGCGTCAATACGGGATAATACCGCGCCACATAGCAGAACTTTAAAAGTGCTCATCATTGGAAAA
CGTTCTTCGGGGCGAAAACTCTCAAGGATCTTACCGCTGTTGAGATCCAGTTCGATGTAACCCACTCGTG
CACCCAACTGATCTTCAGCATCTTTTACTTTCACCAGCGTTTCTGGGTGAGCAAAAACAGGAAGGCAAAA
TGCCGCAAAAAAGGGAATAAGGGCGACACGGAAATGTTGAATACTCATACTCTTCCTTTTTCAATATTAT
TGAAGCATTTATCAGGGTTATTGTCTCATGAGCGGATACATATTTGAATGTATTTAGAAAAATAAACAAA
TAGGGGTTCCGCGCACATTTCCCCGAAAAGTGCCACCTGGGTC
